>Addgene plasmid #71716 | pET28a-MSP1D1deltaH4H5 | depositor full sequence | sequence record 133109 | Full plasmid sequence
TGGCGAATGGG
[124 nt withheld, positions 12-135]
C
[91 nt withheld, positions 137-227]
A
[49 nt withheld, positions 229-277]
CCTTTGACGTTGGAGTCCACGTTCTTT
[37 nt withheld, positions 305-341]
ACCCTATCTCGGTCTATTCTTTTGATTTATAAGGGATTTTGCCGATTTCGGCCTATTGGTTAAAAAATGA
GCTGATTTAACAAAAATTTAACGCGAATTTTAACAAAATATTAACGTTTACAATTTCAGGTGGCACTTTT
CGGGGAAATGTGCGCGGAACCCCTATTTGTTTATTTTTCTAAATACATTCAAATATGTATCCGCTCATGA
ATTAATTCTTAGAAAAACTCATCGAGCATCAAATGAAACTGCAATTTATTCATATCAGGATTATCAATAC
CATATTTTTGAAAAAGCCGTTTCTGTAATGAAGGAGAAAACTCACCGAGGCAGTTCCATAGGATGGCAAG
ATCCTGGTATCGGTCTGCGATTCCGACTCGTCCAACATCAATACAACCTATTAATTTCCCCTCGTCAAAA
ATAAGGTTATCAAGTGAGAAATCACCATGAGTGACGACTGAATCCGGTGAGAATGGCAAAAGTTTATGCA
TTTCTTTCCAGACTTGTTCAACAGGCCAGCCATTACGCTCGTCATCAAAATCACTCGCATCAACCAAACC
GTTATTCATTCGTGATTGCGCCTGAGCGAGACGAAATACGCGATCGCTGTTAAAAGGACAATTACAAACA
GGAATCGAATGCAACCGGCGCAGGAACACTGCCAGCGCATCAACAATATTTTCACCTGAATCAGGATATT
CTTCTAATACCTGGAATGCTGTTTTCCCGGGGATCGCAGTGGTGAGTAACCATGCATCATCAGGAGTACG
GATAAAATGCTTGATGGTCGGAAGAGGCATAAATTCCGTCAGCCAGTTTAGTCTGACCATCTCATCTGTA
ACATCATTGGCAACGCTACCTTTGCCATGTTTCAGAAACAACTCTGGCGCATCGGGCTTCCCATACAATC
GATAGATTGTCGCACCTGATTGCCCGACATTATCGCGAGCCCATTTATACCCATATAAATCAGCATCCAT
GTTGGAATTTAATCGCGGCCTAGAGCAAGACGTTTCCCGTTGAATATGGCTCATAACACCCCTTGTATTA
CTGTTTATGTAAGCAGACAGTTTTATTGTTCATGACCAAAATCCCTTAACGTGAGTTTTCGTTCCACTGA
GCGTCAGACCCCGTAGAAAAGATCAAAGGATCTTCTTGAGATCCTTTTTTTCTGCGCGTAATCTGCTGCT
TGCAAACAAAAAAACCACCGCTACCAGCGGTGGTTTGTTTGCCGGATCAAGAGCTACCAACTCTTTTTCC
GAAGGTAACTGGCTTCAGCAGAGCGCAGATACCAAATACTGTCCTTCTAGTGTAGCCGTAGTTAGGCCAC
CACTTCAAGAACTCTGTAGCACCGCCTACATACCTCGCTCTGCTAATCCTGTTACCAGTGGCTGCTGCCA
GTGGCGATAAGTCGTGTCTTACCGGGTTGGACTCAAGACGATAGTTACCGGATAAGGCGCAGCGGTCGGG
CTGAACGGGGGGTTCGTGCACACAGCCCAGCTTGGAGCGAACGACCTACACCGAACTGAGATACCTACAG
CGTGAGCTATGAGAAAGCGCCACGCTTCCCGAAGGGAGAAAGGCGGACAGGTATCCGGTAAGCGGCAGGG
TCGGAACAGGAGAGCGCACGAGGGAGCTTCCAGGGGGAAACGCCTGGTATCTTTATAGTCCTGTCGGGTT
TCGCCACCTCTGACTTGAGCGTCGATTTTTGTGATGCTCGTCAGGGGGGCGGAGCCTATGGAAAAACGCC
AGCAACGCGGCCTTTTTACGGTTCCTGGCCTTTTGCTGGCCTTTTGCTCACATGTTCTTTCCTGCGTTAT
CCCCTGATTCTGTGGATAACCGTATTACCGCCTTTGAGTGAGCTGATACCGCTCGCCGCAGCCGAACGAC
CGAGCGCAGCGAGTCAGTGAGCGAGGAAGCGGAAGAGCGCCTGATGCGGTATTTTCTCCTTACGCATCTG
TGCGGTATTTCACACCGCATATATGGTGCACTCTCAGTACAATCTGCTCTGATGCCGCATAGTTAAGCCA
GTATACACTCCGCTATCGCTACGTGACTGGGTCATGGCTGCGCCCCGACACCCGCCAACACCCGCTGACG
CGCCCTGACGGGCTTGTCTGCTCCCGGCATCCGCTTACAGACAAGCTGTGACCGTCTCCGGGAGCTGCAT
GTGTCAGAGGTTTTCACCGTCATCACCGAAACGCGCGAGGCAGCTGCGGTAAAGCTCATCAGCGTGGTCG
TGAAGCGATTCACAGATGTCTGCCTGTTCATCCGCGTCCAGCTCGTTGAGTTTCTCCAGAAGCGTTAATG
TCTGGCTTCTGATAAAGCGGGCCATGTTAAGGGCGGTTTTTTCCTGTTTGGTCACTGATGCCTCCGTGTA
AGGGGGATTTCTGTTCATGGGGGTAATGATACCGATGAAACGAGAGAGGATGCTCACGATACGGGTTACT
GATGATGAACATGCCCGGTTACTGGAACGTTGTGAGGGTAAACAACTGGCGGTATGGATGCGGCGGGACC
AGAGAAAAATCACTCAGGGTCAATGCCAGCGCTTCGTTAATACAGATGTAGGTGTTCCACAGGGTAGCCA
GCAGCATCCTGCGATGCAGATCCGGAACATAATGGTGCAGGGCGCTGACTTCCGCGTTTCCAGACTTTAC
GAAACACGGAAACCGAAGACCATTCATGTTGTTGCTCAGGTCGCAGACGTTTTGCAGCAGCAGTCGCTTC
ACGTTCGCTCGCGTATCGGTGATTCATTCTGCTAACCAGTAAGGCAACCCCGCCAGCCTAGCCGGGTCCT
CAACGACAGGAGCACGATCATGCGCACCCGTGGGGCCGCCATGCCGGCGATAATGGCCTGCTTCTCGCCG
AAACGTTTGGTGGCGGGACCAGTGACGAAGGCTTGAGCGAGGGCGTGCAAGATTCCGAATACCGCAAGCG
ACAGGCCGATCATCGTCGCGCTCCAGCGAAAGCGGTCCTCGCCGAAAATGACCCAGAGCGCTGCCGGCAC
CTGTCCTACGAGTTGCATGATAAAGAAGACAGTCATAAGTGCGGCGACGATAGTCATGCCCCGCGCCCAC
CGGAAGGAGCTGACTGGGTTGAAGGCTCTCAAGGGCATCGGTCGAGATCCCGGTGCCTAATGAGTGAGCT
AACTTACATTAATTGCGTTGCGCTCACTGCCCGCTTTCCAGTCGGGAAACCTGTCGTGCCAGCTGCATTA
ATGAATCGGCCAACGCGCGGGGAGAGGCGGTTTGCGTATTGGGCGCCAGGGTGGTTTTTCTTTTCACCAG
TGAGACGGGCAACAGCTGATTGCCCTTCACCGCCTGGCCCTGAGAGAGTTGCAGCAAGCGGTCCACGCTG
GTTTGCCCCAGCAGGCGAAAATCCTGTTTGATGGTGGTTAACGGCGGGATATAACATGAGCTGTCTTCGG
TATCGTCGTATCCCACTACCGAGATATCCGCACCAACGCGCAGCCCGGACTCGGTAATGGCGCGCATTGC
GCCCAGCGCCATCTGATCGTTGGCAACCAGCATCGCAGTGGGAACGATGCCCTCATTCAGCATTTGCATG
GTTTGTTGAAAACCGGACATGGCACTCCAGTCGCCTTCCCGTTCCGCTATCGGCTGAATTTGATTGCGAG
TGAGATATTTATGCCAGCCAGCCAGACGCAGACGCGCCGAGACAGAACTTAATGGGCCCGCTAACAGCGC
GATTTGCTGGTGACCCAATGCGACCAGATGCTCCACGCCCAGTCGCGTACCGTCTTCATGGGAGAAAATA
ATACTGTTGATGGGTGTCTGGTCAGAGACATCAAGAAATAACGCCGGAACATTAGTGCAGGCAGCTTCCA
CAGCAATGGCATCCTGGTCATCCAGCGGATAGTTAATGATCAGCCCACTGACGCGTTGCGCGAGAAGATT
GTGCACCGCCGCTTTACAGGCTTCGACGCCGCTTCGTTCTACCATCGACACCACCACGCTGGCACCCAGT
TGATCGGCGCGAGATTTAATCGCCGCGACAATTTGCGACGGCGCGTGCAGGGCCAGACTGGAGGTGGCAA
CGCCAATCAGCAACGACTGTTTGCCCGCCAGTTGTTGTGCCACGCGGTTGGGAATGTAATTCAGCTCCGC
CATCGCCGCTTCCACTTTTTCCCGCGTTTTCGCAGAAACGTGGCTGGCCTGGTTCACCACGCGGGAAACG
GTCTGATAAGAGACACCGGCATACTCTGCGACATCGTATAACGTTACTGGTTTCACATTCACCACCCTGA
ATTGACTCTCTTCCGGGCGCTATCATGCCATACCGCGAAAGGTTTTGCGCCATTCGATGGTGTCCGGGAT
CTCGACGCTCTCCCTTATGCGACTCCTGCATTAGGAAGCAGCCCAGTAGTAGGTTGAGGCCGTTGAGCAC
CGCCGCCGCAAGGAATGGTGCATGCAAGGAGATGGCGCCCAACAGTCCCCCGGCCACGGGGCCTGCCACC
ATACCCACGCCGAAACAAGCGCTCATGAGCCCGAAGTGGCGAGCCCGATCTTCCCCATCGGTGATGTCGG
CGATATAGGCGCCAGCAACCGCACCTGTGGCGCCGGTGATGCCGGCCACGATGCGTCCGGCGTAGAGGAT
CGAGATCTCGATCCCGCGAAATTAATACGACTCACTATAGGGGAATTGTGAGCGGATAACAATTCCCCTC
TAGAAATAATTTTGTTTAACTTTAAGAAGGAGATATACCATGGGCAGCAGCCATCATCATCATCATCATG
AAAACCTGTATTTTCAGGGCAGCACCTTTAGCAAACTGCGTGAACAGCTGGGCCCGGTGACCCAGGAATT
TTGGGATAACCTGGAAAAAGAAACCGAAGGCCTGCGTCAGGAAATGAGCAAAGATCTGGAAGAGGTGAAA
GCGAAAGTGCAGCCGCTGGGCGAAGAGATGCGTGATCGTGCGCGTGCGCATGTGGATGCGCTGCGTACCC
ATCTGGCGCCGTATAGCGATGAACTGCGTCAGCGTCTGGCGGCCCGTCTGGAAGCGCTGAAAGAAAACGG
CGGTGCGCGTCTGGCGGAATATCATGCGAAAGCGACCGAACATCTGAGCACCCTGAGCGAAAAAGCGAAA
CCGGCGCTGGAAGATCTGCGTCAGGGCCTGCTGCCGGTGCTGGAAAGCTTTAAAGTGAGCTTTCTGAGCG
CGCTGGAAGAGTATACCAAAAAACTGAACACCCAGTAAGAGCTCCGTCGACAAGCTTGCGGCCGCACTCG
AGCACCACCACCACCACCACTGAGATCCGGCTGCTAACAAAGCCCGAAAGGAAGCTGAGTTGGCTGCTGC
CACCGCTGAGCAATAACTAGCATAACCCCTTGGGGCCTCTAAACGGGTCTTGAGGGGTTTTTTGCTGAAA
GGAGGAACTATATCCGGAT
Features (pLannotate 1.2.2; 21 found; start..end, strand, type, name):
     12..467     +  rep_origin     f1 ori (sequence partly withheld): f1 bacteriophage origin of replication; arrow indicates direction of (+) strand synthesis
    494..551     +  promoter       AmpR promoter (fragment): bla
    560..1375    -  CDS            KanR: aminoglycoside phosphotransferase; aph(3')-Ia; confers resistance to kanamycin in bacteria or G418 (Geneticin®) in eukaryotes
   1497..2085    +  rep_origin     ori: high-copy-number ColE1/pMB1/pBR322/pUC origin of replication
   2271..2413    -  misc_feature   bom: basis of mobility region from pBR322
   2515..2706    -  CDS            rop: Rop protein, which maintains plasmids at low copy number; rop
   2723..3103    +  CDS            YPB1_ECOLX: Protein predicted: Swiss-Prot protein existence level 4. From Escherichia coli.
   3175..3466    -  CDS            TcR (fragment): tetracycline efflux protein; tet; confers resistance to tetracycline
   3481..3502    -  protein_bind   CAP binding site: CAP binding activates transcription in the presence of cAMP. E. coli catabolite activator protein
   3515..4597    -  CDS            lacI: lac repressor; lacI; The lac repressor binds to the lac operator to inhibit transcription in E. coli. This inhibition can be relieved by adding lactose or isopropyl-β-D-thiogalactopyranoside (IPTG).
   4598..4675    -  promoter       lacI promoter: lacI
   4683..4962    -  CDS            TcR (fragment): tetracycline efflux protein; tet; confers resistance to tetracycline
   4984..5002    +  promoter       T7 promoter: promoter for bacteriophage T7 RNA polymerase
   5003..5027    +  protein_bind   lac operator: The lac repressor binds to the lac operator to inhibit transcription in E. coli. This inhibition can be relieved by adding lactose or isopropyl-β-D-thiogalactopyranoside (IPTG). lac repressor encoded by lacI
   5042..5064    +  RBS            RBS: efficient ribosome binding site from bacteriophage T7 gene 10 (Olins and Rangwala, 1989)
   5083..5101    +  CDS            capTEV™ (fragment): composite tag for in vivo biotinylation, TEV protease cleavage, and 6xHis tagging
   5101..5121    +  CDS            TEV site: tobacco etch virus (TEV) protease recognition and cleavage site
   5119..5322    +  CDS            Apoa1 (fragment): APOA1_RAT - Experimental evidence at protein level: Swiss-Prot protein existence level 1. Participates in the reverse transport of cholesterol from tissues to the liver for excretion by promoting cholesterol efflux from tissues and by acting as a cofactor for the lecithin cholesterol acyltransferase (LCAT). As part of the SPAP complex, activates spermatozoa motility. From Rattus norvegicus (Rat).
   5594..5611    +  CDS            9xHis (fragment): 9xHis affinity tag
   5621..5670    +  CDS            SET1 (fragment): solubility-enhancement tag derived from T7 phage gene 10B
   5678..5725    +  terminator     T7 terminator: transcription terminator for bacteriophage T7 RNA polymerase
