[The description below was written by a language model from this plasmid's Addgene catalogue record and pLannotate feature annotations shown in this document.]
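Description:
pET28a-MSP1D1deltaH4H5 is a bacterial expression plasmid of about 5.75 kb built on the Novagen pET28a backbone. It is designed to produce a truncated membrane scaffold protein (MSP) in E. coli. The backbone carries a ColE1/pBR322-type origin together with the bom region and the rop gene, consistent with the low copy number given in the catalogue entry. It also has an f1 phage origin and a kanamycin resistance gene (aminoglycoside phosphotransferase) for selection. A lacI gene with its own promoter supplies lac repressor. Short hits annotated as tetracycline-resistance fragments are backbone remnants rather than functional markers.

The insert is a 477 bp fragment derived from human apolipoprotein A1 (APOA1), cloned between NcoI and XhoI. It encodes the MSP1D1 scaffold lacking helices 4 and 5. Transcription is driven by a T7 promoter controlled by an adjacent lac operator, with the T7 gene 10 ribosome binding site upstream and a T7 terminator downstream, so expression is IPTG-inducible in hosts that supply T7 RNA polymerase. The automated annotation places a short His-tag-like fragment and a TEV protease cleavage site directly upstream of the ApoA1 sequence, suggesting a removable N-terminal purification tag. A vector-derived His-tag sequence also lies downstream of the insert, but the record does not state whether it is translated. The annotation tool matched only part of the insert, and to the rat Apoa1 homologue, whereas the catalogue lists the species as human.

The associated publication concerns optimized phospholipid bilayer nanodiscs. Shortened scaffold proteins such as this one are used there to support high-resolution structure determination of membrane proteins.
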