Addgene plasmid #71716: pET28a-MSP1D1deltaH4H5
Purpose: Membrane scaffold protein (MSP), helix 4+ helix 5 deletion
Depositing lab: Gerhard Wagner. Depositing organization: Harvard Medical School. Publication: Optimized phospholipid bilayer nanodiscs facilitate high-resolution structure determination of membrane proteins. Hagn F, Etzkorn M, Raschle T, Wagner G. J Am Chem Soc. 2013 Feb 6;135(5):1919-25. doi: 10.1021/ja310901f. Epub 2013 Jan 25. PubMed 23294159.
Backbone
  Vector backbone: pET28a
  Backbone manufacturer: Novagen
  Backbone size w/o insert (bp): 5300
  Total vector size (bp): 5750
  Vector type: Bacterial Expression
Growth in bacteria
  Bacterial resistance: Kanamycin, 50 μg/mL
  Growth temperature: 37°C
  Growth strain: DH5alpha
  Copy number: Low Copy
Gene/Insert
  Gene/Insert name: Apolipoprotein A1 (alt name: MSP)
  Species: H. sapiens (human)
  Insert size (bp): 477
  Entrez Gene: APOA1 (a.k.a. AMYLD3, HPALP2, apo(a))
  Cloning method: Restriction Enzyme; 5′ cloning site NcoI (not destroyed); 3′ cloning site XhoI (not destroyed)
  Sequencing primers: 5′ T7 promotor; 3′ T7 terminator
Terms and licenses: Academic/Nonprofit Terms; Industry Terms: Not Available to Industry
How to cite: pET28a-MSP1D1deltaH4H5 was a gift from Gerhard Wagner (Addgene plasmid # 71716 ; http://n2t.net/addgene:71716 ; RRID:Addgene_71716)
