>Addgene plasmid #71716 | pET28a-MSP1D1deltaH4H5 | addgene partial sequence | sequence record 133107 | T7 5'-TAATACGACTCACTATAGGG-3'
TTCCCCTCTAGAAATAATTTTGTTTAACTTTAAGAAGGAGATATACCATGGGCAGCAGCCATCATCATCA
TCATCATGAAAACCTGTATTTTCAGGGCAGCACCTTTAGCAAACTGCGTGAACAGCTGGGCCCGGTGACC
CAGGAATTTTGGGATAACCTGGAAAAAGAAACCGAAGGCCTGCGTCAGGAAATGAGCAAAGATCTGGAAG
AGGTGAAAGCGAAAGTGCAGCCGCTGGGCGAAGAGATGCGTGATCGTGCGCGTGCGCATGTGGATGCGCT
GCGTACCCATCTGGCGCCGTATAGCGATGAACTGCGTCAGCGTCTGGCGGCCCGTCTGGAAGCGCTGAAA
GAAAACGGCGGTGCGCGTCTGGCGGAATATCATGCGAAAGCGACCGAACATCTGAGCACCCTGAGCGAAA
AAGCGAAACCGGCGCTGGAAGATCTGCGTCAGGGCCTGCTGCCGGTGCTGGAAAGCTTTAAAGTGAGCTT
TCTGAGCGCGCTGGAAGAGTATACCAAAAAACTGAACACCCAGTAAGAGCTCCGTCGACAAGCTTGCGGC
CGCACTCGAGCACCACCACCACCACCACTGAGATCCGGCTGCTAACAAAGCCCGAAAGGAAGCTGAGTTG
GCTGCTGCCACCGCTGAGCAATAACTAGCATAACCCCTTGGGGCCTCTAAACGGGTCTTGAGGGGTTTTT
TGCTGAAAGGAGGAACTATATCCGGATTGGCGAATGGG
[124 nt withheld, positions 739-862]
C
[91 nt withheld, positions 864-954]
A
[49 nt withheld, positions 956-1004]
CCTTTGACGTTGGAGTCCACGTTCTTT
[37 nt withheld, positions 1032-1068]
ACCCTATCTCGGTCTATTCTTTTGATTTATAAGGGATTTTGCCGATTTCGGCCTATTGGTT
